Addgene plasmid #126334: pGWB14-LYX116
Purpose: With a Nicotiana benthamiana transcription factor in PGWB14 backbone, for Agrobacterium mediated transient or stable expression corresponding transcription factor fused with a C-terminal HA tag.
Depositing lab: Silin Zhong. Depositing organization: Chinese University of Hong Kong.
Backbone
  Vector backbone: pGWB14
  Vector type: Plant Expression
  Selectable markers: Hygromycin
Growth in bacteria
  Bacterial resistance: Kanamycin, 50 μg/mL
  Growth temperature: 37°C
  Growth strain: DH5alpha
  Copy number: Low Copy
Gene/Insert
  Gene/Insert name: Niben101Scf00061g00002.1
  Species: Nicotiana benthamiana
  Promoter: CaMV 35S
  Tag / fusion protein: HA (C terminal on insert)
  Cloning method: Gibson Cloning
Terms and licenses: Academic/Nonprofit Terms; Industry Terms: Not Available to Industry
How to cite: pGWB14-LYX116 was a gift from Silin Zhong (Addgene plasmid # 126334 ; http://n2t.net/addgene:126334 ; RRID:Addgene_126334)
