[The description below was written by a language model from this plasmid's Addgene catalogue record and pLannotate feature annotations shown in this document.]
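Description:
pGWB14-LYX116 is a plant binary expression vector built on the Gateway-derived pGWB14 backbone, intended for Agrobacterium-mediated transient or stable expression of a Nicotiana benthamiana transcription factor. It replicates through the broad-host-range IncP system (oriV with the trfA replication protein), which supports maintenance in both E. coli and Agrobacterium at low copy. An oriT with traJ allows conjugal mobilisation. Bacterial selection is by kanamycin. The backbone also carries remnants typical of this vector lineage, including tetracycline resistance gene fragments, an IS1 element and a partial ColE1-type origin.

Between the nopaline-type right and left T-DNA borders, the annotated sequence shows three expression units. The main cassette places the insert, gene model Niben101Scf00061g00002.1, under the CaMV 35S promoter, flanked by attB1 and attB2 sites and fused in frame at its C terminus to a 3xHA epitope tag, followed by a NOS terminator. Automated annotation matches the coding region to rice MADS6, suggesting that the insert is a MADS-box family member, although the catalogue record does not state the family. A second 35S-driven cassette in the opposite orientation expresses a hygromycin phosphotransferase gene for selecting transformed plant tissue.

The feature table also shows a third unit near the right border that the catalogue entry does not mention: a 35S promoter driving the tomato bushy stunt virus P19 silencing suppressor with a CaMV polyadenylation signal. P19 would be expected to boost transient expression in infiltrated leaves by dampening post-transcriptional gene silencing. The HA tag allows detection or immunoprecipitation of the transcription factor, but the record does not state a specific downstream application.
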