Features (pLannotate 1.2.2; 36 found; start..end, strand, type, name):
      3..89      -  CDS            traI (fragment): TRAI6_ECOLX - Experimental evidence at protein level: Swiss-Prot protein existence level 1. The initiation process of transfer DNA synthesis requires the interaction of at least three plasmid-specific components (TraH, I, and J) at the transfer origin resulting in the assembly of a specialised nucleoprotein complex - the relaxosome. Site- and strand-specific cleavage at the transfer origin is dependent on TraI and TraJ. From Escherichia coli.
    127..498     -  CDS            traJ: oriT-recognizing protein; traJ
    531..640     -  oriT           oriT: incP origin of transfer
    772..962     +  rep_origin     ori (fragment): high-copy-number ColE1/pMB1/pBR322/pUC origin of replication
   1321..1971    -  CDS            TetR: tetracycline resistance regulatory protein; tetR
   2077..2326    +  CDS            TcR (fragment): tetracycline efflux protein; tetA; confers resistance to tetracycline
   2436..2460    -  misc_feature   RB T-DNA repeat: right border repeat from nopaline C58 T-DNA
   2490..2508    +  misc_feature   MCS (fragment): pUC18/19 multiple cloning site
   2559..2904    +  promoter       CaMV 35S promoter: strong constitutive promoter from cauliflower mosaic virus
   2856..2902    +  promoter       minimal CaMV 35S promoter: minimal 35S promoter from cauliflower mosaic virus
   2914..2932    -  misc_feature   MCS (fragment): pUC18/19 multiple cloning site
   2943..3458    +  CDS            P19_TBSVC: Experimental evidence at protein level: Swiss-Prot protein existence level 1. Acts as a suppressor of RNA-mediated gene silencing, also known as post-transcriptional gene silencing (PTGS), a mechanism of plant viral defense that limits the accumulation of viral RNAs. Binds to short interfering RNAs (siRNAs) with high affinity. Acts as a molecular caliper to specifically select siRNAs based on the length of the duplex region of the RNA (By similarity). From Tomato bushy stunt virus (strain Cherry) (TBSV).
   3531..3707    +  polyA_signal   CaMV poly(A) signal: cauliflower mosaic virus polyadenylation signal
   4210..4551    +  promoter       CaMV 35S promoter: strong constitutive promoter from cauliflower mosaic virus
   4562..4586    +  protein_bind   attB1: mutant version of attB; recombination site for the Gateway® BP reaction BP Clonase™
   4598..5341    +  CDS            MADS6: MADS6_ORYSJ - Also known as MFO1. Experimental evidence at protein level: Swiss-Prot protein existence level 1. Probable transcription factor. Regulates floral organ identity and floral meristem determinacy. May be involved in the control of flowering time. From Oryza sativa subsp. japonica (Rice).
   5355..5379    -  protein_bind   attB2: mutant version of attB; recombination site for the Gateway® BP reaction BP Clonase™
   5408..5497    +  CDS            3xHA: three tandem HA epitope tags
   5531..5783    +  terminator     NOS terminator: nopaline synthase terminator and poly(A) signal
   6212..6464    -  terminator     NOS terminator: nopaline synthase terminator and poly(A) signal
   6488..6916    -  CDS            nos (fragment): DHNO_AGRT7 - Protein inferred from homology: Swiss-Prot protein existence level 3. From Agrobacterium tumefaciens (strain T37).
   6932..7957    -  CDS            HygR: aminoglycoside phosphotransferase from E. coli; aph(4)-Ia; confers resistance to hygromycin
   7967..8311    -  promoter       CaMV 35S promoter: strong constitutive promoter from cauliflower mosaic virus
   7968..8014    -  promoter       minimal CaMV 35S promoter: minimal 35S promoter from cauliflower mosaic virus
   8449..8604    +  CDS            lacZα (fragment) (sequence partly withheld): LacZα fragment of β-galactosidase; lacZ fragment
   8602..8902    +  rep_origin     M13 ori (fragment) (sequence partly withheld): M13 bacteriophage origin of replication; arrow indicates direction of (+) strand synthesis
   8903..9033    +  CDS            lacI (fragment): lac repressor; lacI; The lac repressor binds to the lac operator to inhibit transcription in E. coli. This inhibition can be relieved by adding lactose or isopropyl-β-D-thiogalactopyranoside (IPTG).
   9087..9111    -  misc_feature   LB T-DNA repeat: left border repeat from nopaline C58 T-DNA
  10568..10687   -  CDS            tetR (fragment): TETR1_ECOLX - Experimental evidence at protein level: Swiss-Prot protein existence level 1. TetR is the repressor of the tetracycline resistance element; its N-terminal region forms a helix-turn-helix structure and binds DNA. Binding of tetracycline to TetR reduces the repressor affinity for the tetracycline resistance gene (tetA) promoter operator sites. From Escherichia coli.
  10707..11855   -  CDS            trfA: trans-acting replication protein that binds to and activates oriV
  12154..12948   -  CDS            KanR: aminoglycoside phosphotransferase; aphA-3; confers resistance to kanamycin
  13140..13907   +  mobile_element IS1: prokaryotic transposable element IS1
  13916..14065   -  CDS            satA (fragment): STA_BACSU - Also known as yyaR. Experimental evidence at protein level: Swiss-Prot protein existence level 1. Involved in resistance to streptothricin, a broad-spectrum antibiotic produced by streptomycetes. Detoxifies streptothricin via acetylation of the beta amino group of the first beta-lysyl moiety of streptothricin. From Bacillus subtilis (strain 168).
  14064..14258   -  CDS            satA (fragment): STA_BACSU - Also known as yyaR. Experimental evidence at protein level: Swiss-Prot protein existence level 1. Involved in resistance to streptothricin, a broad-spectrum antibiotic produced by streptomycetes. Detoxifies streptothricin via acetylation of the beta amino group of the first beta-lysyl moiety of streptothricin. From Bacillus subtilis (strain 168).
  14261..14536   -  CDS            klaC (fragment): KLAC_ECOLX - Also known as telB. Protein predicted: Swiss-Prot protein existence level 4. Belongs to the kla operon, which is associated with cryptic tellurite resistance, and IncW plasmid fertility inhibition. From Escherichia coli.
  14600..15231   -  rep_origin     oriV: incP origin of replication
>Addgene plasmid #126334 | pGWB14-LYX116 | addgene full sequence | sequence record 247254 | Addgene NGS Result
TCGGTCTTGCCTTGCTCGTCGGTGATGTACTTCACCAGCTCCGCGAAGTCGCTCTTCTTGATGGAGCGCA
TGGGGACGTGCTTGGCAATCACGCGCACCCCCCGGCCGTTTTAGCGGCTAAAAAAGTCATGGCTCTGCCC
TCGGGCGGACCACGCCCATCATGACCTTGCCAAGCTCGTCCTGCTTCTCTTCGATCTTCGCCAGCAGGGC
GAGGATCGTGGCATCACCGAACCGCGCCGTGCGCGGGTCGTCGGTGAGCCAGAGTTTCAGCAGGCCGCCC
AGGCGGCCCAGGTCGCCATTGATGCGGGCCAGCTCGCGGACGTGCTCATAGTCCACGACGCCCGTGATTT
TGTAGCCCTGGCCGACGGCCAGCAGGTAGGCCGACAGGCTCATGCCGGCCGCCGCCGCCTTTTCCTCAAT
CGCTCTTCGTTCGTCTGGAAGGCAGTACACCTTGATAGGTGGGCTGCCCTTCCTGGTTGGCTTGGTTTCA
TCAGCCATCCGCTTGCCCTCATCTGTTACGCCGGCGGTAGCCGGCCAGCCTCGCAGAGCAGGATTCCCGT
TGAGCACCGCCAGGTGCGAATAAGGGACAGTGAAGAAGGAACACCCGCTCGCGGGTGGGCCTACTTCACC
TATCCTGCCCGGCTGACGCCGTTGGATACACCAAGGAAAGTCTACACGAACCCTTTGGCAAAATCCTGTA
TATCGTGCGAAAAAGGATGGATATACCGAAAAAATCGCTATAATGACCCCGAAGCAGGGTTATGCAGCGG
AAAAGCGCCACGCTTCCCGAAGGGAGAAAGGCGGACAGGTATCCGGTAAGCGGCAGGGTCGGAACAGGAG
AGCGCACGAGGGAGCTTCCAGGGGGAAACGCCTGGTATCTTTATAGTCCTGTCGGGTTTCGCCACCTCTG
ACTTGAGCGTCGATTTTTGTGATGCTCGTCAGGGGGGCGGAGCCTATGGAAAAACGCCAGCAACGCGGCC
TTTTTACGGTTCCTGGCCTTTTGCTGGCCTTTTGCTCACATGTTCTTTCCTGCGTTATCCCCTGATTCTG
TGGATAACCGTATTACCGCCTTTGAGTGAGCTGATACCGCTCGCCGCAGCCGAACGACCGAGCGCAGCGA
GTCAGTGAGCGAGGAAGCGGAAGAGCGCCAGAAGGCCGCCAGAGAGGCCGAGCGCGGCCGTGAGGCTTGG
ACGCTAGGGCAGGGCATGAAAAAGCCCGTAGCGGGCTGCTACGGGCGTCTGACGCGGTGGAAAGGGGGAG
GGGATGTTGTCTACATGGCTCTGCTGTAGTGAGTGGGTTGCGCTCCGGCAGCGGTCCTGATCAATCGTCA
CCCTTTCTCGGTCCTTCAACGTTCCTGACAACGAGCCTCCTTTTCGCCAATCCATCGACAATCACCGCGA
GTCCCTGCTCGAACGCTGCGTCCGGACCGGCTTCGTCGAAGGCGTCTATCGCGGCCCGCAACAGCGGCGA
GAGCGGAGCCTGTTCAACGGTGCCGCCGCGCTCGCCGGCATCGCTGTCGCCGGCCTGCTCCTCAAGCACG
GCCCCAACAGTGAAGTAGCTGATTGTCATCAGCGCATTGACGGCGTCCCCGGCCGAAAAACCCGCCTCGC
AGAGGAAGCGAAGCTGCGCGTCGGCCGTTTCCATCTGCGGTGCGCCCGGTCGCGTGCCGGCATGGATGCG
CGCGCCATCGCGGTAGGCGAGCAGCGCCTGCCTGAAGCTGCGGGCATTCCCGATCAGAAATGAGCGCCAG
TCGTCGTCGGCTCTCGGCACCGAATGCGTATGATTCTCCGCCAGCATGGCTTCGGCCAGTGCGTCGAGCA
GCGCCCGCTTGTTCCTGAAGTGCCAGTAAAGCGCCGGCTGCTGAACCCCCAACCGTTCCGCCAGTTTGCG
TGTCGTCAGACCGTCTACGCCGACCTCGTTCAACAGGTCCAGGGCGGCACGGATCACTGTATTCGGCTGC
AACTTTGTCATGCTTGACACTTTATCACTGATAAACATAATATGTCCACCAACTTATCAGTGATAAAGAA
TCCGCGCGTTCAATCGGACCAGCGGAGGCTGGTCCGGAGGCCAGACGTGAAACCCAACATACCCCTGATC
GTAATTCTGAGCACTGTCGCGCTCGACGCTGTCGGCATCGGCCTGATTATGCCGGTGCTGCCGGGCCTCC
TGCGCGATCTGGTTCACTCGAACGACGTCACCGCCCACTATGGCATTCTGCTGGCGCTGTATGCGTTGGT
GCAATTTGCCTGCGCACCTGTGCTGGGCGCGCTGTCGGATCGTTTCGGGCGGCGGCCAATCTTGCTCGTC
TCGCTGGCCGGCGCCAGATCTGGGGAACCCTGTGGTTGGCATGCACATACAAATGGACGAACGGATAAAC
CTTTTCACGCCCTTTTAAATATCCGATTATTCTAATAAACGCTCTTTTCTCTTAGGTTTACCCGCCAATA
TATCCTGTCAAACACTGATAGTTTAAACGTTGCGATTAAGAATTCGAGCTCGGTACCCCCCTACTCCAAA
AATGTCAAAGATACAGTCTCAGAAGACCAAAGGGCTATTGAGACTTTTCAACAAAGGGTAATTTCGGGAA
ACCTCCTCGGATTCCATTGCCCAGCTATCTGTCACTTCATCGAAAGGACAGTAGAAAAGGAAGGTGGCTC
CTACAAATGCCATCATTGCGATAAAGGAAAGGCTATCATTCAAGATGCCTCTGCCGACAGTGGTCCCAAA
GATGGACCCCCACCCACGAGGAGCATCGTGGAAAAAGAAGACGTTCCAACCACGTCTTCAAAGCAAGTGG
ATTGATGTGACATCTCCACTGACGTAAGGGATGACGCACAATCCCACTATCCTTCGCAAGACCCTTCCTC
TATATAAGGAAGTTCATTTCATTTGGAGAGGACAGCCCAAGCTTCGACTCTAGAGGATCCCCTTAAATCG
ATATGGAACGAGCTATACAAGGAAACGACGCTAGGGAACAAGCTAACAGTGAACGTTGGGATGGAGGATC
AGGAGGTACCACTTCTCCCTTCAAACTTCCTGACGAAAGTCCGAGTTGGACTGAGTGGCGGCTACATAAC
GATGAGACGAATTCGAATCAAGATAATCCCCTTGGTTTCAAGGAAAGCTGGGGTTTCGGGAAAGTTGTAT
TTAAGAGATATCTCAGATACGACAGGACGGAAGCTTCACTGCACAGAGTCCTTGGATCTTGGACGGGAGA
TTCGGTTAACTATGCAGCATCTCGATTTTTCGGTTTCGACCAGATCGGATGTACCTATAGTATTCGGTTT
CGAGGAGTTAGTATCACCGTTTCTGGAGGGTCTCGAACTCTTCAGCATCTCTGTGAGATGGCAATTCGGT
CTAAGCAAGAACTGCTACAGCTTGCCCCAATCGAAGTGGAAAGTAATGTATCAAGAGGATGCCCTGAAGG
TACTCAAACCTTCGAAAAAGAAAGCGAGTAAGTCGAGGGCGAGCTCGAATTCGGTACGCTGAAATCACCA
GTCTCTCTCTACAAATCTATCTCTCTCTATTTTCTCCATAAATAATGTGTGAGTAGTTTCCCGATAAGGG
AAATTAGGGTTCTTATAGGGTTTCGCTCATGTGTTGAGCATATAAGAAACCCTTAGTATGTATTTGTATT
TGTAAAATACTTCTATCAATAAAATTTCTAATTCCTAAAACCAAAATCCAGTACTAAAATCCAGATCTCC
CTGCAGGTCCCCAGATTAGCCTTTTCAATTTCAGAAAGAATGCTAACCCACAGATGGTTAGAGAGGCTTA
CGCAGCAGGTCTCATCAAGACGATCTACCCGAGCAATAATCTCCAGGAAATCAAATACCTTCCCAAGAAG
GTTAAAGATGCAGTCAAAAGATTCAGGACTAACTGCATCAAGAACACAGAGAAAGATATATTTCTCAAGA
TCAGAAGTACTATTCCAGTATGGACGATTCAAGGCTTGCTTCACAAACCAAGGCAAGTAATAGAGATTGG
AGTCTCTAAAAAGGTAGTTCCCACTGAATCAAAGGCCATGGAGTCAAAGATTCAAATAGAGGACCTAACA
GAACTCGCCGTAAAGACTGGCGAACAGTTCATACAGAGTCTCTTACGACTCAATGACAAGAAGAAAATCT
TCGTCAACATGGTGGAGCACGACACACTTGTCTACTCCAAAAATATCAAAGATACAGTCTCAGAAGACCA
AAGGGCAATTGAGACTTTTCAACAAAGGGTAATATCCGGAAACCTCCTCGGATTCCATTGCCCAGCTATC
TGTCACTTTATTGTGAAGATAGTGGAAAAGGAAGGTGGCTCCTACAAATGCCATCATTGCGATAAAGGAA
AGGCCATCGTTGAAGATGCCTCTGCCGACAGTGGTCCCAAAGATGGACCCCCACCCACGAGGAGCATCGT
GGAAAAAGAAGACGTTCCAACCACGTCTTCAAAGCAAGTGGATTGATGTGATATCTCCACTGACGTAAGG
GATGACGCACAATCCCACTATCCTTCGCAAGACCCTTCCTCTATATAAGGAAGTTCATTTCATTTGGAGA
GAACACGGGGGACAAGTTTGTACAAAAAAGCAGGCTCCACCACTAGTATGGGGAGAGGAAGAGTAGAGTT
AAAGAGAATAGAGAACAAAATCAACCGTCAAGTGACTTTCTCTAAGCGTAGGAATGGTTTACTGAAGAAA
GCTTATGAACTTTCTGTGTTATGTGATGCTGAAGTTGCTCTCATTATCTTCTCTAGTCGTGGAAAGCTTT
ATGAGTTTGGTAGTTCAGGTATCACTAAAACCCTTGAACGATATCAACGTTGTTGTCTTAATCCTCAAGA
CAACTGTGGTGAGAGAGAAACACAGAGCTGGTATCAAGAAGTCTCGAAATTAAAGGCGAAATTTGAAGCC
CTTCAACGAACTCAAAGGCACTTGCTTGGTGAAGATCTTGGACCACTGAGTTTGAAGGAGTTGCAAAGTC
TTGAAAAACAACTTGAAGGGGCACTTGCTCAAGCTAGGCAAAGAAAGACACAAATAATGGCAGAACAGAT
GGAGGAGCTCCGCAGAAAGGAGCGTCAACTTGGTGATGTGAACAAGCAACTGAAGATTAAGGTTTCGTTG
GAACTATCATCGCTAGAGGCAGAAGGACAAGGACTCAGAGCTCTTCCATTTCCATGGACTTGTAATGCAT
CAGCTGGAAGCAGCAGTTTTGCTGTCCATCCTTCTCAATCAAATCACATGGAATGTGAACCTGATCCAGT
ACTTCAAATAGGGTATCATCACTATATGGCTGCAGAAGGAGCCTCAGGGTCAAGGAGCATGGCTGTTGAG
AGTAATATCATCCATGGTTGGGGCCTTCCCGGGGACCCAGCTTTCTTGTACAAAGTGGTTGATAACAGCG
GGTTAATTAACATCTTTTACCCATACGATGTTCCTGACTATGCGGGCTATCCCTATGACGTCCCGGACTA
TGCAGGATCCTATCCATATGACGTTCCAGATTACGCTGCTCAGTGCAGCGCTTAGAGCTCGAATTTCCCC
GATCGTTCAAACATTTGGCAATAAAGTTTCTTAAGATTGAATCCTGTTGCCGGTCTTGCGATGATTATCA
TATAATTTCTGTTGAATTACGTTAAGCATGTAATAATTAACATGTAATGCATGACGTTATTTATGAGATG
GGTTTTTATGATTAGAGTCCCGCAATTATACATTTAATACGCGATAGAAAACAAAATATAGCGCGCAAAC
TAGGATAAATTATCGCGCGCGGTGTCATCTATGTTACTAGATCGGGAATTAGCTTCATCAACGCAAGACA
TGCGCACGACCGTCTGACAGGAGAGGAATTTCCGACGAGCACAGAAAGGACTTGCTCTTGGACGTAGGCC
TATTTCTCAGGCACATGTATCAAGTGTTCGGACGTGGGTTTTCGATGGTGTATCAGCCGCCGCCAACTGG
GAGATGAGGAGGCTTTCTTGGGGGGCAGTCAGCAGTTCATTTCACAAGACAGAGGAACTTGTAAGGAGAT
GCACTGATTTATCTTGGCGCAAACCAGCAGGACGAATTAGTGGGAATAGCCCGCGAATATCTAAGTTATG
CCTGTCGGCATGAGCAGAAACTTCCAATTCGAAACAGTTTGGAGAGGTTGTTTTTGGGCATACCTTTTGT
TAGTCAGCCTCTCGATTGCTCATCGTCATTACACAGTACCGAAGTTTGATCGATCTAGTAACATAGATGA
CACCGCGCGCGATAATTTATCCTAGTTTGCGCGCTATATTTTGTTTTCTATCGCGTATTAAATGTATAAT
TGCGGGACTCTAATCATAAAAACCCATCTCATAAATAACGTCATGCATTACATGTTAATTATTACATGCT
TAACGTAATTCAACAGAAATTATATGATAATCATCGCAAGACCGGCAACAGGATTCAATCTTAAGAAACT
TTATTGCCAAATGTTTGAACGATCTGCTTCGACGCACTCCTTCTTTACTCCACCATCTCGTCCTTATTGA
AAACGTGGGTAGCACCAAAACGAATCAAGTCGCTGGAACTGAAGTTACCAATCACGCTGGATGATTTGCC
AGTTGGATTAATCTTGCCTTTCCCCGCATGAATAATATTGATGAATGCATGCGTGAGGGGTATTTCGATT
TTGGCAATAGCTGCAATTGCCGCGACATCCTCCAACGAGCATAATTCTTCAGAAAAATAGCGATGTTCCA
TGTTGTCAGGGCATGCATGATGCACGTTATGAGGTGACGGTGCTAGGCAGTATTCCCTCAAAGTTTCATA
GTCAGTATCATATTCATCATTGCATTCCTGCAAGAGAGAATTGAGACGCAATCCACACGCTGCGGCAACC
TTCCGGCGTTCGTGGTCTATTTGCTCTTGGACGTTGCAAACGTAAGTGTTGGATCCCGGTCGGCATCTAC
TCTATTCCTTTGCCCTCGGACGAGTGCTGGGGCGTCGGTTTCCACTATCGGCGAGTACTTCTACACAGCC
ATCGGTCCAGACGGCCGCGCTTCTGCGGGCGATTTGTGTACGCCCGACAGTCCCGGCTCCGGATCGGACG
ATTGCGTCGCATCGACCCTGCGCCCAAGCTGCATCATCGAAATTGCCGTCAACCAAGCTCTGATAGAGTT
GGTCAAGACCAATGCGGAGCATATACGCCCGGAGCCGCGGCGATCCTGCAAGCTCCGGATGCCTCCGCTC
GAAGTAGCGCGTCTGCTGCTCCATACAAGCCAACCACGGCCTCCAGAAGAAGATGTTGGCGACCTCGTAT
TGGGAATCCCCGAACATCGCCTCGCTCCAGTCAATGACCGCTGTTATGCGGCCATTGTCCGTCAGGACAT
TGTTGGAGCCGAAATCCGCGTGCACGAGGTGCCGGACTTCGGGGCAGTCCTCGGCCCAAAGCATCAGCTC
ATCGAGAGCCTGCGCGACGGACGCACTGACGGTGTCGTCCATCACAGTTTGCCAGTGATACACATGGGGA
TCAGCAATCGCGCATATGAAATCACGCCATGTAGTGTATTGACCGATTCCTTGCGGTCCGAATGGGCCGA
ACCCGCTCGTCTGGCTAAGATCGGCCGCAGCGATCGCATCCATGGCCTCCGCGACCGGCTGCAGAACAGC
GGGCAGTTCGGTTTCAGGCAGGTCTTGCAACGTGACACCCTGTGCACGGCGGGAGATGCAATAGGTCAGG
CTCTCGCTGAATTCCCCAATGTCAAGCACTTCCGGAATCGGGAGCGCGGCCGATGCAAAGTGCCGATAAA
CATAACGATCTTTGTAGAAACCATCGGCGCAGCTATTTACCCGCAGGACATATCCACGCCCTCCTACATC
GAAGCTGAAAGCACGAGATTCTTCGCCCTCCGAGAGCTGCATCAGGTCGGAGACGCTGTCGAACTTTTCG
ATCAGAAACTTCTCGACAGACGTCGCGGTGAGTTCAGGCTTTTTCATATCGGGGTCGTCCTCTCCAAATG
AAATGAACTTCCTTATATAGAGGAAGGGTCTTGCGAAGGATAGTGGGATTGTGCGTCATCCCTTACGTCA
GTGGAGATATCACATCAATCCACTTGCTTTGAAGACGTGGTTGGAACGTCTTCTTTTTCCACGATGCTCC
TCGTGGGTGGGGGTCCATCTTTGGGACCACTGTCGGCAGAGGCATCTTGAACGATAGCCTTTCCTTTATC
GCAATGATGGCATTTGTAGGTGCCACCTTCCTTTTCTACTGTCCTTTTGATGAAGTGACAGATAGCTGGG
CAATGGAATCCGAGGAGGTTTCCCGATATTACCCTTTGTTGAAAAGTCTCAATAGCCCTTTGGTCTTCTG
AGACTGTATCTTTGATATTCTTGGAGTAGACGAGAGTGTCGTGCTCCACCATGTTGACGGATCTCTAGGA
CGCGTCGACGCGTCGACGCGTCGACGCGTCGACGCGTCCTAGAAGCTAATTCACTGGCCGTCGTTTTACA
ACGTCGTGACTGGGAAAACCCTGGCGTTACCCAACTTAATCGCCTTGCAGCACATCCCCCTTTCGCCAGC
TGGCGTAATAGCGAAGAGGCCCGCACCGATCGCCCTTCCCAACAGTTGCGCAGCCTGAATG
[44 nt withheld, positions 8602-8645]
C
[141 nt withheld, positions 8647-8787]
CCTTTGACGTTGGAGTCCACGTTCTTT
[37 nt withheld, positions 8815-8851]
ACCCTATCTCGGGCTATTCTTTTGATTTATAAGGGATTTTGCCGATTTCGGAACCACCATCAAACAGGAT
TTTCGCCTGCTGGGGCAAACCAGCGTGGACCGCTTGCTGCAACTCTCTCAGGGCCAGGCGGTGAAGGGCA
ATCAGCTGTTGCCCGTCTCACTGGTGAAAAGAAAAACCACCCCAGTACATTAAAAACGTCCGCAATGTGT
TATTAAGTTGTCTAAGCGTCAATTTGTTTACACCACAATATATCCTGCCACCAGCCAGCCAACAGCTCCC
CGACCGGCAGCTCGGCACAAAATCACCACTCGATACAGGCAGCCCATCAGTCCGGGACGGCGTCAGCGGG
AGAGCCGTTGTAAGGCGGCAGACTTTGCTCATGTTACCGATGCTATTCGGAAGAACGGCAACTAAGCTGC
CGGGTTTGAAACACGGATGATCTCGCGGAGGGTAGCATGTTGATTGTAACGATGACAGAGCGTTGCTGCC
TGTGATCAAATATCATCTCCCTCGCAGAGATCCGAATTATCAGCCTTCTTATTCATTTCTCGCTTAACCG
TGACAGGCTGTCGATCTTGAGAACTATGCCGACATAATAGGAAATCGCTGGATAAAGCCGCTGAGGAAGC
TGAGTGGCGCTATTTCTTTAGAAGTGAACGTTGACGATATCAACTCCCCTATCCATTGCTCACCGAATGG
TACAGGTCGGGGACCCGAAGTTCCGACTGTCGGCCTGATGCATCCCCGGCTGATCGACCCCAGATCTGGG
GCTGAGAAAGCCCAGTAAGGAAACAACTGTAGGTTCGAGTCGCGAGATCCCCCGGAACCAAAGGAAGTAG
GTTAAACCCGCTCCGATCAGGCCGAGCCACGCCAGGCCGAGAACATTGGTTCCTGTAGGCATCGGGATTG
GCGGATCAAACACTAAAGCTACTGGAACGAGCAGAAGTCCTCCGGCCGCCAGTTGCCAGGCGGTAAAGGT
GAGCAGAGGCACGGGAGGTTGCCACTTGCGGGTCAGCACGGTTCCGAACGCCATGGAAACCGCCCCCGCC
AGGCCCGCTGCGACGCCGACAGGATCTAGCGCTGCGTTTGGTGTCAACACCAACAGCGCCACGCCCGCAG
TTCCGCAAATAGCCCCCAGGACCGCCATCAATCGTATCGGGCTACCTAGCAGAGCGGCAGAGATGAACAC
GACCATCAGCGGCTGCACAGCGCCTACCGTCGCCGCGACCCCGCCCGGCAGGCGGTAGACCGAAATAAAC
AACAAGCTCCAGAATAGCGAAATATTAAGTGCGCCGAGGATGAAGATGCGCATCCACCAGATTCCCGTTG
GAATCTGTCGGACGATCATCACGAGCAATAAACCCGCCGGCAACGCCCGCAGCAGCATACCGGCGACCCC
TCGGCCTCGCTGTTCGGGCTCCACGAAAACGCCGGACAGATGCGCCTTGTGAGCGTCCTTGGGGCCGTCC
TCCTGTTTGAAGACCGACAGCCCAATGATCTCGCCGTCGATGTAGGCGCCGAATGCCACGGCATCTCGCA
ACCGTTCAGCGAACGCCTCCATGGGCTTTTTCTCCTCGTGCTCGTAAACGGACCCGAACATCTCTGGAGC
TTTCTTCAGGGCCGACAATCGGATCTCGCGGAAATCCTGCACGTCGGCCGCTCCAAGCCGTCGAATCTGA
GCCTTAATCACAATTGTCAATTTTAATCCTCTGTTTATCGGCAGTTCGTAGAGCGCGCCGTGCGTCCCGA
GCGATACTGAGCGAAGCAAGTGCGTCGAGCAGTGCCCGCTTGTTCCTGAAATGCCAGTAAAGCGCTGGCT
GCTGAACCCCCAGCCGGAACTGACCCCACAAGGCCCTAGCGTTTGCAATGCACCAGGTCATCATTGACCC
AGGCGTGTTCCACCAGGCCGCTGCCTCGCAACTCTTCGCAGGCTTCGCCGACCTGCTCGCGCCACTTCTT
CACGCGGGTGGAATCCGATCCGCACATGAGGCGGAAGGTTTCCAGCTTGAGCGGGTACGGCTCCCGGTGC
GAGCTGAAATAGTCGAACATCCGTCGGGCCGTCGGCGACAGCTTGCGGTACTTCTCCCATATGAATTTCG
TGTAGTGGTCGCCAGCAAACAGCACGACGATTTCCTCGTCGATCAGGACCTGGCAACGGGACGTTTTCTT
GCCACGGTCCAGGACGCGGAAGCGGTGCAGCAGCGACACCGATTCCAGGTGCCCAACGCGGTCGGACGTG
AAGCCCATCGCCGTCGCCTGTAGGCGCGACAGGCATTCCTCGGCCTTCGTGTAATACCGGCCATTGATCG
ACCAGCCCAGGTCCTGGCAAAGCTCGTAGAACGTGAAGGTGATCGGCTCGCCGATAGGGGTGCGCTTCGC
GTACTCCAACACCTGCTGCCACACCAGTTCGTCATCGTCGGCCCGCAGCTCGACGCCGGTGTAGGTGATC
TTCACGTCCTTGTTGACGTGGAAAATGACCTTGTTTTGCAGCGCCTCGCGCGGGATTTTCTTGTTGCGCG
TGGTGAACAGGGCAGAGCGGGCCGTGTCGTTTGGCATCGCTCGCATCGTGTCCGGCCACGGCGCAATATC
GAACAAGGAAAGCTGCATTTCCTTGATCTGCTGCTTCGTGTGTTTCAGCAACGCGGCCTGCTTGGCCTCG
CTGACCTGTTTTGCCAGGTCCTCGCCGGCGGTTTTTCGCTTCTTGGTCGTCATAGTTCCTCGCGTGTCGA
TGGTCATCGACTTCGCCAAACCTGCCGCCTCCTGTTCGAGACGACGCGAACGCTCCACGGCGGCCGATGG
CGCGGGCAGGGCAGGGGGAGCCAGTTGCACGCTGTCGCGCTCGATCTTGGCCGTAGCTTGCTGGACCATC
GAGCCGACGGACTGGAAGGTTTCGCGGGGCGCACGCATGACGGTGCGGCTTGCGATGGTTTCGGCATCCT
CGGCGGAAAACCCCGCGTCGATCAGTTCTTGCCTGTATGCCTTCCGGTCAAACGTCCGATTCATTCACCC
TCCTTGCGGGATTGCCCCGACTCACGCCGGGGCAATGTGCCCTTATTCCTGATTTGACCCGCCTGGTGCC
TTGGTGTCCAGATAATCCACCTTATCGGCAATGAAGTCGGTCCCGTAGACCGTCTGGCCGTCCTTCTCGT
ACTTGGTATTCCGAATCTTGCCCTGCACGAATACCAGCGACCCCTTGCCCAAATACTTGCCGTGGGCCTC
GGCCTGAGAGCCAAAACACTTGATGCGGAAGAAGTCGGTGCGCTCCTGCTTGTCGCCGGCATCGTTGCGC
CACATCTAGGTACTAAAACAATTCATCCAGTAAAATATAATATTTTATTTTCTCCCAATCAGGCTTGATC
CCCAGTAAGTCAAAAAATAGCTCGACATACTGTTCTTCCCCGATATCCTCCCTGATCGACCGGACGCAGA
AGGCAATGTCATACCACTTGTCCGCCCTGCCGCTTCTCCCAAGATCAATAAAGCCACTTACTTTGCCATC
TTTCACAAAGATGTTGCTGTCTCCCAGGTCGCCGTGGGAAAAGACAAGTTCCTCTTCGGGCTTTTCCGTC
TTTAAAAAATCATACAGCTCGCGCGGATCTTTAAATGGAGTGTCTTCTTCCCAGTTTTCGCAATCCACAT
CGGCCAGATCGTTATTCAGTAAGTAATCCAATTCGGCTAAGCGGCTGTCTAAGCTATTCGTATAGGGACA
ATCCGATATGTCGATGGAGTGAAAGAGCCTGATGCACTCCGCATACAGCTCGATAATCTTTTCAGGGCTT
TGTTCATCTTCATACTCTTCCGAGCAAAGGACGCCATCGGCCTCACTCATGAGCAGATTGCTCCAGCCAT
CATGCCGTTCAAAGTGCAGGACCTTTGGAACAGGCAGCTTTCCTTCCAGCCATAGCATCATGTCCTTTTC
CCGTTCCACATCATAGGTGGTCCCTTTATACCGGCTGTCCGTCATTTTTAAATATAGGTTTTCATTTTCT
CCCACCAGCTTATATACCTTAGCAGGAGACATTCCTTCCGTATCTTTTACGCAGCGGTATTTTTCGATCA
GTTTTTTCAATTCCGGTGATATTCTCATTTTAGCCATTTATTATTTCCTTCCTCTTTTCTACAGTATTTA
AAGATACCCCAAGAAGCTAATTATAACAAGACGAACTCCAATTCACTGTTCCTTGCATTCTAAAACCTTA
AATACCAGAAAACAGCTTTTTCAAAGTTGTTTTCAAAGTTGGCGTATAACATAGTATCGACGGAGCCGAT
TTTGAAACCACAATTATGGGTGATGCTGCCAACTTACTGATTTAGTGTATGATGGTGTTTTTGAGGTGCT
CCAGTGGCTTCTGTTTCTATCAGCTGTCCCTCCTGTTCAGCTACTGACGGGGTGGTGCGTAACGGCAAAA
GCACCGCCGGACATCAGCGCTATCTCTGCTCTCACTGCCGTAAAACATGGCAACTGCAGTTCACTTACAC
CGCTTCTCAACCCGGTACGCACCAGAAAATCATTGATATGGCCATGAATGGCGTTGGATGCCGGGCAACA
GCCCGCATTATGGGCGTTGGCCTCAACACGATTTTACGTCACTTAAAAAACTCAGGCCGCAGTCGGTAAC
CTCGCGCATACAGCCGGGCAGTGACGTCATCGTCTGCGCGGAAATGGACGAACAGTGGGGCTATGTCGGG
GCTAAATCGCGCCAGCGCTGGCTGTTTTACGCGTATGACAGTCTCCGGAAGACGGTTGTTGCGCACGTAT
TCGGTGAACGCACTATGGCGACGCTGGGGCGTCTTATGAGCCTGCTGTCACCCTTTGACGTGGTGATATG
GATGACGGATGGCTGGCCGCTGTATGAATCCCGCCTGAAGGGAAAGCTGCACGTAATCAGCAAGCGATAT
ACGCAGCGAATTGAGCGGCATAACCTGAATCTGAGGCAGCACCTGGCACGGCTGGGACGGAAGTCGCTGT
CGTTCTCAAAATCGGTGGAGCTGCATGACAAAGTCATCGGGCATTATCTGAACATAAAACACTATCAATA
AGTTGGAGTCATTACCCAATTATGATAGAATTTACAAGCTATAAGGTTATTGTCCTGGGTTTCAAGCATT
AGTCCATGCAAGTTTTTATGCTTTGCCCATTCTATAGATATATTGATAAGCGCGCTGCCTATGCCTTGCC
CCCTGAAATCCTTACATACGGCGATATCTTCTATATAAAAGATATATTATCTTATCAGTATTGTCAATAT
ATTCAAGGCAATCTGCCTCCTCATCCTCTTCATCCTCTTCGTCTTGGTAGCTTTTTAAATATGGCGCTTC
ATAGAGTAATTCTGTAAAGGTCCAATTCTCGTTTTCATACCTCGGTATAATCTTACCTATCACCTCAAAT
GGTTCGCTGGGTTTATCGCACCCCCGAACACGAGCACGGCACCCGCGACCACTATGCCAAGAATGCCCAA
GGTAAAAATTGCCGGCCCCGCCATGAAGTCCGTGAATGCCCCGACGGCCGAAGTGAAGGGCAGGCCGCCA
CCCAGGCCGCCGCCCTCACTGCCCGGCACCTGGTCGCTGAATGTCGATGCCAGCACCTGCGGCACGTCAA
TGCTTCCGGGCGTCGCGCTCGGGCTGATCGCCCATCCCGTTACTGCCCCGATCCCGGCAATGGCAAGGAC
TGCCAGCGCTGCCATTTTTGGGGTGAGGCCGTTCGCGGCCGAGGGGCGCAGCCCCTGGGGGGATGGGAGG
CCCGCGTTAGCGGGCCGGGAGGGTTCGAGAAGGGGGGGCACCCCCCTTCGGCGTGCGCGGTCACGCGCAC
AGGGCGCAGCCCTGGTTAAAAACAAGGTTTATAAATATTGGTTTAAAAGCAGGTTAAAAGACAGGTTAGC
GGTGGCCGAAAAACGGGCGGAAACCCTTGCAAATGCTGGATTTTCTGCCTGTGGACAGCCCCTCAAATGT
CAATAGGTGCGCCCCTCATCTGTCAGCACTCTGCCCCTCAAGTGTCAAGGATCGCGCCCCTCATCTGTCA
GTAGTCGCGCCCCTCAAGTGTCAATACCGCAGGGCACTTATCCCCAGGCTTGTCCACATCATCTGTGGGA
AACTCGCGTAAAATCAGGCGTTTTCGCCGATTTGCGAGGCTGGCCAGCTCCACGTCGCCGGCCGAAATCG
AGCCTGCCCCTCATCTGTCAACGCCGCGCCGGGTGAGTCGGCCCCTCAAGTGTCAACGTCCGCCCCTCAT
CTGTCAGTGAGGGCCAAGTTTTCCGCGAGGTATCCACAACGCCGGCGGCCGCGGTGTCTCGCACACGGCT
TCGACGGCGTTTCTGGCGCGTTTGCAGGGCCATAGACGGCCGCCAGCCCAGCGGCGAGGGCAACCAGCCC
GGTGAGCGTCGGAAAGGCGC
